Addgene plasmid #244084: pAAV.GFAP.(cyto).iGlucoSnFR2.mRuby3
Purpose: Cytosolic expression of green glucose sensor with non-responsive mRuby3
Depositing lab: Tim Brown & HHMI-JRC Tool Translation Team. Depositing organization: HHMI, Janelia Research Campus. Publication: iGlucoSnFR2: A genetically encoded fluorescent sensor for measuring intracellular or extracellular glucose in vivo in mouse brain. Marvin JS, Machler P, Meng C, Ates T, Patel RH, Adhikari R, Makurath MA, Ku Z, Feliciano D, Atasoy D, Cui G, Kleinfeld D, Brown TA. Sci Adv. 2025 Nov 14;11(46):eadz3889. doi: 10.1126/sciadv.adz3889. Epub 2025 Nov 12. PubMed 41223288.
Backbone
  Vector backbone: pAAV
  Vector type: AAV
Growth in bacteria
  Bacterial resistance: Ampicillin, 100 μg/mL
  Growth temperature: 37°C
  Growth strain: NEB Stable
  Copy number: High Copy
Gene/Insert
  Gene/Insert name: iGlucoSnFR2.mRuby3
  Species: M. musculus (mouse), Synthetic
  Tag / fusion protein: mRuby3 (C terminal on insert)
  Cloning method: Restriction Enzyme; 5′ cloning site Unknown (unknown if destroyed)
Terms and licenses: Academic/Nonprofit Terms; Industry Terms: Not Available to Industry
How to cite: pAAV.GFAP.(cyto).iGlucoSnFR2.mRuby3 was a gift from Tim Brown & HHMI-JRC Tool Translation Team (Addgene plasmid # 244084 ; http://n2t.net/addgene:244084 ; RRID:Addgene_244084)
