[The description below was written by a language model from this plasmid's Addgene catalogue record and pLannotate feature annotations shown in this document.]
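Description:
pAAV.GFAP.(cyto).iGlucoSnFR2.mRuby3 is a 7.2 kb AAV transfer plasmid built on a pAAV backbone for packaging a genetically encoded glucose sensor into recombinant adeno-associated virus. It is propagated in E. coli through a high-copy ColE1/pUC-type origin and selected with ampicillin via the β-lactamase gene and its native promoter. An f1 phage origin is also present. The recorded growth strain is a recombination-deficient one, a common choice for keeping the repeat-rich AAV2 inverted terminal repeats intact. Those ITRs flank the expression cassette and provide the cis signals needed for replication and encapsidation of the vector genome when rep, cap and helper functions are supplied in trans.

The payload is iGlucoSnFR2, a green fluorescent glucose indicator, fused at its C terminus to mRuby3. According to the record, mRuby3 does not respond to glucose, so it can act as a red reference signal for expression level or ratiometric normalisation. The feature table picks up a GFP-derived coding region (annotated as cEGFP), which presumably represents the sensor's fluorescent module, followed by mRuby3. The short PDGFRβ transmembrane match just before mRuby3 covers only a few codons and is probably a linker remnant, consistent with the stated cytosolic rather than surface-displayed form. Downstream, a WPRE enhances transcript stability and expression, and an SV40 polyadenylation signal terminates the message. The plasmid name indicates a GFAP promoter, which would suggest astrocyte-directed expression, but no promoter is annotated in the roughly 1.7 kb unannotated stretch between the upstream ITR and the sensor. The construct is intended for measuring intracellular glucose, and the associated publication describes in vivo use in mouse brain.
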