Features (pLannotate 1.2.2; 14 found; start..end, strand, type, name):
     44..472     -  rep_origin     f1 ori (sequence partly withheld): f1 bacteriophage origin of replication; arrow indicates direction of (+) strand synthesis
    477..546     -  CDS            lacZα (fragment): LacZα fragment of β-galactosidase; lacZ fragment
    541..673     -  repeat_region  AAV2 ITR (fragment): inverted terminal repeat of adeno-associated virus serotype 2 inverted
   2437..3156    +  CDS            cEGFP: cEGFP is a basic (constitutively fluorescent) green fluorescent protein published in 2008, derived from Aequorea victoria.
   3397..3420    +  CDS            PDGFRβ TM domain (fragment): transmembrane domain from platelet derived growth factor receptor beta
   3424..4134    +  CDS            mRuby3: mRuby3 is a basic (constitutively fluorescent) red fluorescent protein published in 2016, derived from Entacmaea quadricolor. It has low acid sensitivity.
   4190..4778    +  misc_feature   WPRE: woodchuck hepatitis virus posttranscriptional regulatory element
   4806..4927    -  polyA_signal   SV40 poly(A) signal: SV40 polyadenylation signal
   4950..5018    -  CDS            large T antigen (fragment): large T antigen from SV40 (simian virus 40)
   5089..5222    +  repeat_region  AAV2 ITR: inverted terminal repeat of adeno-associated virus serotype 2 inverted
   5216..5272    -  CDS            lacI (fragment): lac repressor; lacI; The lac repressor binds to the lac operator to inhibit transcription in E. coli. This inhibition can be relieved by adding lactose or isopropyl-β-D-thiogalactopyranoside (IPTG).
   5455..6043    -  rep_origin     ori: high-copy-number ColE1/pMB1/pBR322/pUC origin of replication
   6214..7074    -  CDS            AmpR: β-lactamase; bla; confers resistance to ampicillin, carbenicillin, and related antibiotics
   7075..7179    -  promoter       AmpR promoter: bla
>Addgene plasmid #244084 | pAAV.GFAP.(cyto).iGlucoSnFR2.mRuby3 | addgene full sequence | sequence record 486283 | Addgene NGS Result
CCGAAAAGTGCCACCTAAATTGTAAGCGTTAATATTTTGTTAAAATTCGCGTTAAATTTTTGTTAAATCA
GCTCATTTTTTAACCAATAGGCCGAAATCGGCAAAATCCCTTATAAATCAAAAGAATAGACCGAGATAGG
GT
[37 nt withheld, positions 143-179]
AAAGAACGTGGACTCCAACGTCAAAGG
[49 nt withheld, positions 207-255]
T
[91 nt withheld, positions 257-347]
G
[124 nt withheld, positions 349-472]
CCCATTCGCCATTCAGGCTGCGCAACTGTTGGGAAGGGCGATCGGTGCGGGCCTCTTCGCTATTACGCCA
GCTGCGCGCTCGCTCGCTCACTGAGGCCGCCCGGGCAAAGCCCGGGCGTCGGGCGACCTTTGGTCGCCCG
GCCTCAGTGAGCGAGCGAGCGCGCAGAGAGGGAGTGGCCAACTCCATCACTAGGGGTTCCTTGTAGTTAA
TGATTAACCCGCCATGCTACTTATCTACGTAGCCATGCTCTAGGAAGATCGTAGGTTAATTAATAACATA
TCCTGGTGTGGAGTAGGGGACGCTGCTCTGACAGAGGCTCGGGGGCCTGAGCTGGCTCTGTGAGCTGGGG
AGGAGGCAGACAGCCAGGCCTTTGTCTGCAAGCAGACCTGGCAGCATTGGGCTGGCCGCCCCCCAGGGCC
TCCTCTTCATGCCCAGTGAATGACTCACCTTGGCACAGACACAATGTTCGGGGTGGGCACAGTGCCTGCT
TCCCGCCGCACCCCAGCCCCCCTCAAATGCCTTCCGAGAAGCCCATTGAGCAGGGGGCTTGCATTGCACC
CCAGCCTGACAGCCTGGCATCTTGGGATAAAAGCAGCACAGCCCCCTAGGGGCTGCCCTTGCTGTGTGGC
GCCACCGGCGGTGGAGAACAAGGCTCTATTCAGCCTGTGCCCAGGAAAGGGGATCAGGGGATGCCCAGGC
ATGGACAGTGGGTGGCAGGGGGGGAGAGGAGGGCTGTCTGCTTCCCAGAAGTCCAAGGACACAAATGGGT
GAGGGGAGAGCTCTCCCCATAGCTGGGCTGCGGCCCAACCCCACCCCCTCAGGCTATGCCAGGGGGTGTT
GCCAGGGGCACCCGGGCATCGCCAGTCTAGCCCACTCCTTCATAAAGCCCTCGCATCCCAGGAGCGAGCA
GAGCCAGAGCAGGTTGGAGAGGAGACGCATCACCTCCGCTGCTCGCGGGGATCCCGCCACCATGGGCAGA
TCTAAGCTGGAGATTTTCTCTTGGTGGGCTGGGGATGAAGGCCCTGCCCTGGAGGCACTCATCAGACTGT
ATAAACAGAAGTATCCTGGAGTAGAGGTGATAAACGCCACTGTCACCGGAGGTGCCGGTGTAAATGCTCG
CGCTGTCCTTAAGACAAGGATGCTTGGTGGTGATCCTCCTGATACATTTCAAGTTGCAGCAGGGATGGAG
TTGATAGGCACATGGGTGGTGGCTAACAGAATGGAGGATCTCAGCGCCTTGTTTCGACAAGAGGGTTGGC
TTCAAGCCTTCCCCAAGGGCCTTATTGATCTGATTAGTTATAAAGGTGGTATATGGAGTGTGCCCGTTAA
TATTCACAGGTCAAACGTAATGTGGTATTTGCCTGCAAAGCTAAAAGAGTGGGGAGTTAACCCCCCACGG
ACTTGGGATGAGTTTCTTGCCACCTGTCAAACACTTAAACAAAAGGGTCTGGAAGCTCCACTGGCTCTCG
GGGAAAATTGGACACAACAACACCTCTGGGAGAGTGTCGCCTTGGCTGTATTGGGGCCTGATGATTGGAA
TAATCTGTGGAATGGGAAGCTGAAGTTCACAGACCCTAAAGCAGTTAGGGCATGGGAAGTCTTTGGCCGC
GTTTTGGACTGTGCCAACAAGGATGCAGCAGGCTTGTCTTGGCAGCAAGCTGTCGATCGGGTAGTACAGG
GGAAAGCCGCTTTTAACGTAATGGGCGACTGGGCAGCAGGATATATGACTACCACTCTCAAGTTGAAGCC
TGGTACAGATTTCGCATGGGCACCAAGTCCCGGGACACAGGGCGTCTTTATGATGGTTTCCGACTCTTTC
GGACTTCCCAAAGGAGCCAAAAATCGACAAAACGCTATCAACTGGCTTCGATTGGTCGGCTCTAAAGAAG
GTCAAGATACATTCAACCCACTGAAAGGGTCCATCGCTGCTCGGCTCGATAGCGACCCAAGCAAGTATCC
GTGTAACGTCTATATCACCGCCGACAAGCAGAAGAACGGCATCAAGGCGAACTTCAAGATCCGCCACAAC
GTGGAGGACGGCAGCGTGCAGCTCGCCGACCACTACCAGCAGAACACCCCCATCGGCGACGGCCCCGTGC
TGCTGCCCGACAACCACTACCTGGTGACCCAGTCCGTGCTGAGCAAAGACCCCAACGAGAAGCGCGATCA
CATGGTCCTGCTGGAGTTCGTGACCGCCGCCGGGATCACTCTCGGCATGGACGAGCTGTACAAGGGCGGT
ACCGGAGGGAGCATGAGCAAGGGCGAGGAGCTGTTCACCGGGGTGGTGCCCATCCTGGTCGAGCTGGACG
GCGACGTAAACGGCCACAAGTTCAGCGTGCGCGGCGAGGGCGAGGGCGATGCCACCAACGGCAAGCTGAC
CCTGAAGTTCATCTGCACCACCGGCAAGCTGCCCGTGCCCTGGCCCACCCTCGTGACCACCCTGACCTAC
GGCGTGCAGTGCTTCAGCCGCTACCCCGACCACATGAAGCAGCACGACTTCTTCAAGTCCGCCATGCCCG
AAGGCTACGTCCAGGAGCGCACCATCAGCTTCAAGGACGACGGCACCTACAAGACCCGCGCCGAGGTGAA
GTTCGAGGGCGACACCCTGGTGAACCGCATCGAGCTGAAGGGCATCGACTTCAAGGAGGACGGCAACATC
CTGGGGCACAAGCTGGAGTACAACTTTAACAACCCCAACGCATACGGACAGAGTGCAATGCGAGATTGGC
GGAGTAATCGCATCGTTGGCTCCCTGGTAGCAGGAGCAGTGGCCCCTGAAAGCTCCATGTCACAATTCGG
AACAGTAATGGAAATTTTCCTGCAAACACGCAACCCACAAGCAGCAGCAAATGCAGCACAAGCTATTGCT
GACCAAGTTGGCCTGGGTCGCCTTGGTCAGCTGCAGTCTACCGGCTCCGGAAATGCTGTGGGCCAGGACA
CGCAGGAGCGTATGGTGTCTAAGGGCGAAGAGCTGATCAAGGAAAATATGCGTATGAAGGTGGTCATGGA
AGGTTCGGTCAACGGCCACCAATTCAAATGCACAGGTGAAGGAGAAGGCAGGCCGTACGAGGGAGTGCAA
ACCATGAGGATCAAAGTCATCGAGGGAGGACCCCTGCCATTTGCCTTTGACATTCTTGCCACGTCGTTCA
TGTATGGCAGCCGTACTTTTATCAAGTACCCGGCAGACATTCCTGATTTCTTTAAACAGTCCTTTCCTGA
GGGTTTTACTTGGGAAAGAGTTACGAGATACGAAGATGGTGGAGTCGTCACCGTCACGCAGGACACCAGC
CTTGAGGATGGCGAACTCGTTTACAACGTCAAAGTCAGAGGGGTAAACTTTCCCTCCAATGGTCCCGTGA
TGCAGAAGAAGACCAAGGGTTGGGAGCCTAATACAGAGATGATGTATCCAGCAGATGGTGGTCTGAGGGG
ATACACTGATATTGCACTGAAAGTTGATGGTGGTGGCCATCTGCATTGCAATTTCGTAACAACTTACAGG
TCAAAAAAGACCGTCGGGAACATCAAGATGCCCGGTGTCCATGCCGTTGATCACCGCCTGGAAAGGATAG
AGGAAAGTGACAATGAAACGTACGTAGTACAACGCGAAGTCGCAGTTGCCAAGTACTCCAATCTTGGTGG
TGGTATGGATGAACTTTATAAGTCCCATCACCATCACCACCATTAAGAATTCGAAGCTTTTCGAATTAGC
TTATCATAATCAACCTCTGGATTACAAAATTTGTGAAAGATTGACTGGTATTCTTAACTATGTTGCTCCT
TTTACGCTATGTGGATACGCTGCTTTAATGCCTTTGTATCATGCTATTGCTTCCCGTATGGCTTTCATTT
TCTCCTCCTTGTATAAATCCTGGTTGCTGTCTCTTTATGAGGAGTTGTGGCCCGTTGTCAGGCAACGTGG
CGTGGTGTGCACTGTGTTTGCTGACGCAACCCCCACTGGTTGGGGCATTGCCACCACCTGTCAGCTCCTT
TCCGGGACTTTCGCTTTCCCCCTCCCTATTGCCACGGCGGAACTCATCGCCGCCTGCCTTGCCCGCTGCT
GGACAGGGGCTCGGCTGTTGGGCACTGACAATTCCGTGGTGTTGTCGGGGAAATCATCGTCCTTTCCTTG
GCTGCTCGCCTGTGTTGCCACCTGGATTCTGCGCGGGACGTCCTTCTGCTACGTCCCTTCGGCCCTCAAT
CCAGCGGACCTTCCTTCCCGCGGCCTGCTGCCGGCTCTGCGGCCTCTTCCGCGTCTTCGCCTTCGCCCTC
AGACGAGTCGGATCTCCCTTTGGGCCGCCTCCCCGCATCGGAGGCCGCTTCGAGCAGACATGATAAGATA
CATTGATGAGTTTGGACAAACCACAACTAGAATGCAGTGAAAAAAATGCTTTATTTGTGAAATTTGTGAT
GCTATTGCTTTATTTGTAACCATTATAAGCTGCAATAAACAAGTTAACAACAACAATTGCATTCATTTTA
TGTTTCAGGTTCAGGGGGAGATGTGGGAGGTTTTTTAAAGCAAGTAAAACCTCTACAAATGTGGTAAAAT
CGATAAGGATCTTCCTAGAGCATGGCTACGTAGATAAGTAGCATGGCGGGTTAATCATTAACTACAAGGA
ACCCCTAGTGATGGAGTTGGCCACTCCCTCTCTGCGCGCTCGCTCGCTCACTGAGGCCGGGCGACCAAAG
GTCGCCCGACGCCCGGGCTTTGCCCGGGCGGCCTCAGTGAGCGAGCGAGCGCGCAGCTGCATTAATGAAT
CGGCCAACGCGCGGGGAGAGGCGGTTTGCGTATTGGGCGCTCTTCCGCTTCCTCGCTCACTGACTCGCTG
CGCTCGGTCGTTCGGCTGCGGCGAGCGGTATCAGCTCACTCAAAGGCGGTAATACGGTTATCCACAGAAT
CAGGGGATAACGCAGGAAAGAACATGTGAGCAAAAGGCCAGCAAAAGGCCAGGAACCGTAAAAAGGCCGC
GTTGCTGGCGTTTTTCCATAGGCTCCGCCCCCCTGACGAGCATCACAAAAATCGACGCTCAAGTCAGAGG
TGGCGAAACCCGACAGGACTATAAAGATACCAGGCGTTTCCCCCTGGAAGCTCCCTCGTGCGCTCTCCTG
TTCCGACCCTGCCGCTTACCGGATACCTGTCCGCCTTTCTCCCTTCGGGAAGCGTGGCGCTTTCTCATAG
CTCACGCTGTAGGTATCTCAGTTCGGTGTAGGTCGTTCGCTCCAAGCTGGGCTGTGTGCACGAACCCCCC
GTTCAGCCCGACCGCTGCGCCTTATCCGGTAACTATCGTCTTGAGTCCAACCCGGTAAGACACGACTTAT
CGCCACTGGCAGCAGCCACTGGTAACAGGATTAGCAGAGCGAGGTATGTAGGCGGTGCTACAGAGTTCTT
GAAGTGGTGGCCTAACTACGGCTACACTAGAAGAACAGTATTTGGTATCTGCGCTCTGCTGAAGCCAGTT
ACCTTCGGAAAAAGAGTTGGTAGCTCTTGATCCGGCAAACAAACCACCGCTGGTAGCGGTGGTTTTTTTG
TTTGCAAGCAGCAGATTACGCGCAGAAAAAAAGGATCTCAAGAAGATCCTTTGATCTTTTCTACGGGGTC
TGACGCTCAGTGGAACGAAAACTCACGTTAAGGGATTTTGGTCATGAGATTATCAAAAAGGATCTTCACC
TAGATCCTTTTAAATTAAAAATGAAGTTTTAAATCAATCTAAAGTATATATGAGTAAACTTGGTCTGACA
GTTACCAATGCTTAATCAGTGAGGCACCTATCTCAGCGATCTGTCTATTTCGTTCATCCATAGTTGCCTG
ACTCCCCGTCGTGTAGATAACTACGATACGGGAGGGCTTACCATCTGGCCCCAGTGCTGCAATGATACCG
CGAGACCCACGCTCACCGGCTCCAGATTTATCAGCAATAAACCAGCCAGCCGGAAGGGCCGAGCGCAGAA
GTGGTCCTGCAACTTTATCCGCCTCCATCCAGTCTATTAATTGTTGCCGGGAAGCTAGAGTAAGTAGTTC
GCCAGTTAATAGTTTGCGCAACGTTGTTGCCATTGCTACAGGCATCGTGGTGTCACGCTCGTCGTTTGGT
ATGGCTTCATTCAGCTCCGGTTCCCAACGATCAAGGCGAGTTACATGATCCCCCATGTTGTGCAAAAAAG
CGGTTAGCTCCTTCGGTCCTCCGATCGTTGTCAGAAGTAAGTTGGCCGCAGTGTTATCACTCATGGTTAT
GGCAGCACTGCATAATTCTCTTACTGTCATGCCATCCGTAAGATGCTTTTCTGTGACTGGTGAGTACTCA
ACCAAGTCATTCTGAGAATAGTGTATGCGGCGACCGAGTTGCTCTTGCCCGGCGTCAATACGGGATAATA
CCGCGCCACATAGCAGAACTTTAAAAGTGCTCATCATTGGAAAACGTTCTTCGGGGCGAAAACTCTCAAG
GATCTTACCGCTGTTGAGATCCAGTTCGATGTAACCCACTCGTGCACCCAACTGATCTTCAGCATCTTTT
ACTTTCACCAGCGTTTCTGGGTGAGCAAAAACAGGAAGGCAAAATGCCGCAAAAAAGGGAATAAGGGCGA
CACGGAAATGTTGAATACTCATACTCTTCCTTTTTCAATATTATTGAAGCATTTATCAGGGTTATTGTCT
CATGAGCGGATACATATTTGAATGTATTTAGAAAAATAAACAAATAGGGGTTCCGCGCACATTTCC
